Addgene plasmid #80828: p3E-P2A-mKate2 no-pA
Purpose: P2A followed by mKate2 without pA
Depositing lab: Philip Washbourne. Depositing organization: University of Oregon. Publication: A MultiSite Gateway Toolkit for Rapid Cloning of Vertebrate Expression Constructs with Diverse Research Applications. Fowler DK, Stewart S, Seredick S, Eisen JS, Stankunas K, Washbourne P. PLoS One. 2016 Aug 8;11(8):e0159277. doi: 10.1371/journal.pone.0159277. eCollection 2016. PONE-D-16-19476 PubMed 27500400.
Backbone
  Vector backbone: pDONR P2R-P3
  Backbone manufacturer: Invitrogen
  Total vector size (bp): 3518
  Vector type: Mammalian Expression
Growth in bacteria
  Bacterial resistance: Kanamycin, 50 μg/mL
  Growth temperature: 37°C
  Growth strain: DH5alpha
  Copy number: Unknown
Gene/Insert
  Gene/Insert name: p3E-P2A-mKate2 no pA
  Cloning method: Gateway Cloning
  Sequencing primers: 5′ M13(20)F; 3′ M13R
Resource information
  A portion of this plasmid was derived from a plasmid made by: Evergen
Terms and licenses: Academic/Nonprofit Terms; Industry Terms: Not Available to Industry
How to cite: p3E-P2A-mKate2 no-pA was a gift from Philip Washbourne (Addgene plasmid # 80828 ; http://n2t.net/addgene:80828 ; RRID:Addgene_80828)
