[The description below was written by a language model from this plasmid's Addgene catalogue record and pLannotate feature annotations shown in this document.]
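Description:
p3E-P2A-mKate2 no-pA is a 3,518 bp MultiSite Gateway 3′ entry clone built in the Invitrogen pDONR P2R-P3 backbone by Gateway cloning. It is part of a toolkit of modular entry vectors for assembling vertebrate expression constructs. It is maintained in E. coli through a high-copy ColE1/pUC-type origin and selected with kanamycin via an aminoglycoside phosphotransferase (KanR) gene. The backbone also carries the rrnB T1 and T2 transcription terminators, which insulate the cloning region from read-through, along with a T7 promoter and small lacI and lacZα remnants that have no evident role in the payload. Although catalogued as a mammalian expression vector, the plasmid has no annotated eukaryotic promoter of its own and is not an expression construct until it is recombined into a destination vector.

The insert is a P2A peptide from porcine teschovirus-1 followed, across a short pBluescript polylinker fragment, by the mammalian codon-optimized monomeric far-red fluorescent protein mKate2. No polyadenylation signal is included. The cassette is flanked by Gateway recombination sites: an attR2 site spanning the sequence origin on one side, and on the other side a site that the automated annotation labels as attB3 plus an attL fragment, consistent with the attL3-type site expected in a P2R-P3-derived entry clone. In an LR reaction with 5′ and middle entry clones, the module lands downstream of the middle-element coding sequence. If that sequence is in frame and lacks a stop codon, ribosomal skipping at P2A yields the protein of interest and mKate2 as separate polypeptides from one transcript, marking expressing cells with far-red fluorescence. Because the module lacks a pA, the polyadenylation signal would have to be supplied by the destination vector.
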