Features (pLannotate 1.2.2; 14 found; start..end, strand, type, name):
     38..94      +  CDS            P2A: 2A peptide from porcine teschovirus-1 polyprotein Eukaryotic ribosomes fail to insert a peptide bond between the Gly and Pro residues, yielding separate polypeptides.
     95..115     -  misc_feature   MCS (fragment): pBluescript multiple cloning site
    116..814     +  CDS            mKate2: monomeric far-red fluorescent protein (Shcherbo et al., 2009) mammalian codon-optimized
    815..886     -  misc_feature   MCS (fragment): pBluescript multiple cloning site
    894..914     -  protein_bind   attB3: mutant version of attB; core recombination site for the Gateway® BP reaction BP Clonase™
    905..990     -  protein_bind   attL1 (fragment): mutant version of attL; recombination site for the Gateway® LR reaction LR Clonase™
   1027..1045    -  promoter       T7 promoter: promoter for bacteriophage T7 RNA polymerase
   1179..1988    +  CDS            KanR: aminoglycoside phosphotransferase; aph(3')-Ia; confers resistance to kanamycin in bacteria or G418 (Geneticin®) in eukaryotes
   2135..2723    +  rep_origin     ori: high-copy-number ColE1/pMB1/pBR322/pUC origin of replication
   2906..2998    +  CDS            lacI (fragment): lac repressor; lacI; The lac repressor binds to the lac operator to inhibit transcription in E. coli. This inhibition can be relieved by adding lactose or isopropyl-β-D-thiogalactopyranoside (IPTG).
   3053..3080    -  terminator     rrnB T2 terminator: transcription terminator T2 from the E. coli rrnB gene
   3212..3255    +  terminator     rrnB T1 terminator: Escherichia coli rrnB; transcription terminator T1 from the E. coli rrnB gene
   3302..3338    -  CDS            lacZα (fragment): LacZα fragment of β-galactosidase; lacZ fragment
   3409..14      -  protein_bind   attR2 (across the origin): mutant version of attR; recombination site for the Gateway® LR reaction LR Clonase™
>Addgene plasmid #80828 | p3E-P2A-mKate2 no-pA | depositor full sequence | sequence record 153008 | p3E-P2A-mKate2 no-pA sequence 3518 bps
CTTGTACAAAGTGGAAGAATTGGGTACCGGATCCGGAGCCACGAACTTCTCTCTGTTAAAGCAAGCAGGA
GACGTGGAAGAAAACCCCGGTCCTGGTACCGGGCCCCCCCTCGAGATGGTGAGCGAGCTGATTAAGGAGA
ACATGCACATGAAGCTGTACATGGAGGGCACCGTGAACAACCACCACTTCAAGTGCACATCCGAGGGCGA
AGGCAAGCCCTACGAGGGCACCCAGACCATGAGAATCAAGGCGGTCGAGGGCGGCCCTCTCCCCTTCGCC
TTCGACATCCTGGCTACCAGCTTCATGTACGGCAGCAAAACCTTCATCAACCACACCCAGGGCATCCCCG
ACTTCTTTAAGCAGTCCTTCCCCGAGGGCTTCACATGGGAGAGAGTCACCACATACGAAGACGGGGGCGT
GCTGACCGCTACCCAGGACACCAGCCTCCAGGACGGCTGCCTCATCTACAACGTCAAGATCAGAGGGGTG
AACTTCCCATCCAACGGCCCTGTGATGCAGAAGAAAACACTCGGCTGGGAGGCCTCCACCGAGACCCTGT
ACCCCGCTGACGGCGGCCTGGAAGGCAGAGCCGACATGGCCCTGAAGCTCGTGGGCGGGGGCCACCTGAT
CTGCAACTTGAAGACCACATACAGATCCAAGAAACCCGCTAAGAACCTCAAGATGCCCGGCGTCTACTAT
GTGGACAGAAGACTGGAAAGAATCAAGGAGGCCGACAAAGAGACCTACGTCGAGCAGCACGAGGTGGCTG
TGGCCAGATACTGCGACCTCCCTAGCAAACTGGGGCACAGATGAAAGCTTGATATCGAATTCCTGCAGCC
CGGGGGATCCACTAGTTCTAGAGCGGCCGCCACCGCGGTGGAGCTCCAGCTTGCAACTTTATTATACAAA
GTTGGCATTATAAAAAAGCATTGCTTATCAATTTGTTGCAACGAACAGGTCACTATCAGTCAAAATAAAA
TCATTATTTGGAGCTCCATGGTAGCGTTAACGCGGCCGCGATATCCCCTATAGTGAGTCGTATTACATGG
TCATAGCTGTTTCCTGGCAGCTCTGGCCCGTGTCTCAAAATCTCTGATGTTACATTGCACAAGATAAAAA
TATATCATCATGAACAATAAAACTGTCTGCTTACATAAACAGTAATACAAGGGGTGTTATGAGCCATATT
CAACGGGAAACGTCGAGGCCGCGATTAAATTCCAACATGGATGCTGATTTATATGGGTATAAATGGGCTC
GCGATAATGTCGGGCAATCAGGTGCGACAATCTATCGCTTGTATGGGAAGCCCGATGCGCCAGAGTTGTT
TCTGAAACATGGCAAAGGTAGCGTTGCCAATGATGTTACAGATGAGATGGTCAGACTAAACTGGCTGACG
GAATTTATGCCTCTTCCGACCATCAAGCATTTTATCCGTACTCCTGATGATGCATGGTTACTCACCACTG
CGATCCCCGGAAAAACAGCATTCCAGGTATTAGAAGAATATCCTGATTCAGGTGAAAATATTGTTGATGC
GCTGGCAGTGTTCCTGCGCCGGTTGCATTCGATTCCTGTTTGTAATTGTCCTTTTAACAGCGATCGCGTA
TTTCGTCTCGCTCAGGCGCAATCACGAATGAATAACGGTTTGGTTGATGCGAGTGATTTTGATGACGAGC
GTAATGGCTGGCCTGTTGAACAAGTCTGGAAAGAAATGCATAAACTTTTGCCATTCTCACCGGATTCAGT
CGTCACTCATGGTGATTTCTCACTTGATAACCTTATTTTTGACGAGGGGAAATTAATAGGTTGTATTGAT
GTTGGACGAGTCGGAATCGCAGACCGATACCAGGATCTTGCCATCCTATGGAACTGCCTCGGTGAGTTTT
CTCCTTCATTACAGAAACGGCTTTTTCAAAAATATGGTATTGATAATCCTGATATGAATAAATTGCAGTT
TCATTTGATGCTCGATGAGTTTTTCTAATCAGAATTGGTTAATTGGTTGTAACACTGGCAGAGCATTACG
CTGACTTGACGGGACGGCGCAAGCTCATGACCAAAATCCCTTAACGTGAGTTACGCGTCGTTCCACTGAG
CGTCAGACCCCGTAGAAAAGATCAAAGGATCTTCTTGAGATCCTTTTTTTCTGCGCGTAATCTGCTGCTT
GCAAACAAAAAAACCACCGCTACCAGCGGTGGTTTGTTTGCCGGATCAAGAGCTACCAACTCTTTTTCCG
AAGGTAACTGGCTTCAGCAGAGCGCAGATACCAAATACTGTCCTTCTAGTGTAGCCGTAGTTAGGCCACC
ACTTCAAGAACTCTGTAGCACCGCCTACATACCTCGCTCTGCTAATCCTGTTACCAGTGGCTGCTGCCAG
TGGCGATAAGTCGTGTCTTACCGGGTTGGACTCAAGACGATAGTTACCGGATAAGGCGCAGCGGTCGGGC
TGAACGGGGGGTTCGTGCACACAGCCCAGCTTGGAGCGAACGACCTACACCGAACTGAGATACCTACAGC
GTGAGCATTGAGAAAGCGCCACGCTTCCCGAAGGGAGAAAGGCGGACAGGTATCCGGTAAGCGGCAGGGT
CGGAACAGGAGAGCGCACGAGGGAGCTTCCAGGGGGAAACGCCTGGTATCTTTATAGTCCTGTCGGGTTT
CGCCACCTCTGACTTGAGCGTCGATTTTTGTGATGCTCGTCAGGGGGGCGGAGCCTATGGAAAAACGCCA
GCAACGCGGCCTTTTTACGGTTCCTGGCCTTTTGCTGGCCTTTTGCTCACATGTTCTTTCCTGCGTTATC
CCCTGATTCTGTGGATAACCGTATTACCGCCTTTGAGTGAGCTGATACCGCTCGCCGCAGCCGAACGACC
GAGCGCAGCGAGTCAGTGAGCGAGGAAGCGGAAGAGCGCCCAATACGCAAACCGCCTCTCCCCGCGCGTT
GGCCGATTCATTAATGCAGCTGGCACGACAGGTTTCCCGACTGGAAAGCGGGCAGTGAGCGCAACGCAAT
TAATACGCGTACCGCTAGCCAGGAAGAGTTTGTAGAAACGCAAAAAGGCCATCCGTCAGGATGGCCTTCT
GCTTAGTTTGATGCCTGGCAGTTTATGGCGGGCGTCCTGCCCGCCACCCTCCGGGCCGTTGCTTCACAAC
GTTCAAATCCGCTCCCGGCGGATTTGTCCTACTCAGGAGAGCGTTCACCGACAAACAACAGATAAAACGA
AAGGCCCAGTCTTCCGACTGAGCCTTTCGTTTTATTTGATGCCTGGCAGTTCCCTACTCTCGCGTTAACG
CTAGCATGGATGTTTTCCCAGTCACGACGTTGTAAAACGACGGCCAGTCTTAAGCTCGGGCCCTGCAGCT
CTAGAGCTCGAATTCTACAGGTCACTAATACCATCTAAGTAGTTGATTCATAGTGACTGCATATGTTGTG
TTTTACAGTATTATGTAGTCTGTTTTTTATGCAAAATCTAATTTAATATATTGATATTTATATCATTTTA
CGTTTCTCGTTCAACTTT
