>Addgene plasmid #80828 | p3E-P2A-mKate2 no-pA | addgene partial sequence | sequence record 161438 | M13-F20 5'-TGTAAAACGACGGCCAGT-3'
GAGCTCGAATTCTACAGGTCACTAATACCATCTAAGTAGTTGGTTCATAGTGACTGCATATGTTGTGTTT
TACAGTATTATGTAGTCTGTTTTTTATGCAAAATCTAATTTAATATATTGATATTTATATCATTTTACGT
TTCTCGTTCAACTTTCTTGTACAAAGTGGAAGAATTGGGTACCGGATCCGGAGCCACGAACTTCTCTCTG
TTAAAGCAAGCAGGAGACGTGGAAGAAAACCCCGGTCCTGGTACCGGGCCCCCCCTCGAGATGGTGAGCG
AGCTGATTAAGGAGAACATGCACATGAAGCTGTACATGGAGGGCACCGTGAACAACCACCACTTCAAGTG
CACATCCGAGGGCGAAGGCAAGCCCTACGAGGGCACCCAGACCATGAGAATCAAGGCGGTCGAGGGCGGC
CCTCTCCCCTTCGCCTTCGACATCCTGGCTACCAGCTTCATGTACGGCAGCAAAACCTTCATCAACCACA
CCCAGGGCATCCCCGACTTCTTTAAGCAGTCCTTCCCCGAGGGCTTCACATGGGAGAGAGTCACCACATA
CGAAGACGGGGGCGTGCTGACCGCTACCCAGGACACCAGCCTCCAGGACGGCTGCCTCATCTACAACGTC
AAGATCAGAGGGGTGAACTTCCCATCCAACGGCCCTGTGATGCAGAAGAAAACACTCGGCTGGGAGGCCT
CCACCGAGACCCTGTACCCCGCTGACGGCGGCCTGGAAGGCAGAGCCGACATGGCCCTGAAGCTCGTGGG
CGGGGGCCAC
