>Addgene plasmid #80828 | p3E-P2A-mKate2 no-pA | addgene partial sequence | sequence record 161439 | M13-Rev 5'-CAGGAAACAGCTATGACC-3'
TCGCGGCCGCGTTAACGCTACCATGGAGCTCCAAATAATGATTTTATTTTGACTGATAGTGACCTGTTCG
TTGCAACAAATTGATAAGCAATGCTTTTTTATAATGCCAACTTTGTATAATAAAGTTGCAAGCTGGAGCT
CCACCGCGGTGGCGGCCGCTCTAGAACTAGTGGATCCCCCGGGCTGCAGGAATTCGATATCAAGCTTTCA
TCTGTGCCCCAGTTTGCTAGGGAGGTCGCAGTATCTGGCCACAGCCACCTCGTGCTGCTCGACGTAGGTC
TCTTTGTCGGCCTCCTTGATTCTTTCCAGTCTTCTGTCCACATAGTAGACGCCGGGCATCTTGAGGTTCT
TAGCGGGTTTCTTGGATCTGTATGTGGTCTTCAAGTTGCAGATCAGGTGGCCCCCGCCCACGAGCTTCAG
GGCCATGTCGGCTCTGCCTTCCAGGCCGCCGTCAGCGGGGTACAGGGTCTCGGTGGAGGCCTCCCAGCCG
AGTGTTTTCTTCTGCATCACAGGGCCGTTGGATGGGAAGTTCACCCCTCTGATCTTGACGTTGTAGATGA
GGCAGCCGTCCTGGAGGCTGGTGTCCTGGGTAGCGGTCAGCACGCCCCCGTCTTCGTATGTGGTGACTCT
CTCCCATGTGAAGCCCTCGGGGAAGGACTGCTTAAAGAAGTCGGGGATGCCCTGGGTGTGGTTGATGAAG
GTTTTGCTGCCGTACATGAAGCTGGTAGCCAGGATGTCGAAGGCGAAGGGGAGAGGGCCGCCCTCGACCG
CCTTGATTCTCATG
